>Addgene plasmid #26900 | YEpURA-CUP1-HBTubiquitin | depositor full sequence | sequence record 12742 | Author sequence
GCGCCCAATACGCAAACCGCCTCTCCCCGCGCGTTGGCCGATTCATTAATGCAGCTGGCACGACAGGTTT
CCCGACTGGAAAGCGGGCAGTGAGCGCAACGCAATTAATGTGAGTTAGCTCACTCATTAGGCACCCCAGG
CTTTACACTTTATGCTTCCGGCTCGTATGTTGTGTGGAATTGTGAGCGGATAACAATTTCACACAGGAAA
CAGCTATGACCATGATTACGCCAAGCTTTAAGCCGATCCCATTACCGACATTTGGGCGCTATACGTGCAT
ATGTTCATGTATGTATCTGTATTTAAAACACTTTTGTATTATTTTTCCTCATATATGTGTATAGGTTTAT
ACGGATGATTTAATTATTACTTCACCACCCTTTATTTCAGGCTGATATCTTAGCCTTGTTACTAGTTAGA
AAAAGACATTTTTGCTGTCAGTCACTGTCAAGAGATTCTTTTGCTGGCATTTCTTCTAGAAGCAAAAAGA
GCGATGCGTCTTTTCCGCTGAACCGTTCCAGCAAAAAAGACTACCAACGCAATATGGATTGTCAGAATCA
TATAAAAGAGAAGCAAATAACTCCTTGTCTTGTATCAATTGCATTATAATATCTTCTTGTTAGTGCAATA
TCATATAGAAGTCATCGAAATAGATATTAAGAAAAACAAACTGTACAATCAATCAATCAATCATCACATA
AAGGATCCATTATGAGGGGTTCACATCATCACCACCATCATGCTGGAAAGGCCGGTGAAGGTGAAATCCC
TGCCCCTCTTGCTGGTACCGTTTCTAAGATACTGGTAAAAGAAGGTGACACTGTTAAAGCTGGTCAAACA
GTTCTGGTGCTGGAGGCTATGAAAATGGAGACAGAAATTAACGCTCCTACTGACGGAAAAGTTGAAAAGG
TGTTAGTTAAGGAAAGAGATGCTGTTCAAGGTGGTCAAGGTCTAATCAAGATCGGCGACTACGATATACC
CACAACCGCCAGCGAGAATCTGTACTTTCAATCAGAGTTAAAAACCGCCGCACTAGCTCAACATGACGAG
GCTTCTAGACAGATTTTCGTCAAGACTTTGACCGGTAAAACCATAACATTGGAAGTTGAATCTTCCGATA
CCATCGACAACGTTAAGTCGAAAATTCAAGACAAGGAAGGTATCCCTCCAGATCAACAAAGATTGATCTT
TGCCGGTAAGCAGCTAGAAGACGGTAGAACGCTGTCTGATTACAACATTCAGAAGGAGTCCACCTTACAT
CTTGTCTTAAGACTAAGAGGTGGTTGAGGATCCTAAACAGGCCCCTTTTCCTTTGTCGATATCATGTAAT
TAGTTATGTCACGCTTACATTCACGCCCTCCTCCCACATCCGCTCTAACCGAAAAGGAAGGAGTTAGACA
ACCTGAAGTCTAGGTCCCTATTTATTTTTTTTAATAGTTATGTTAGTATTAAGAACGTTATTTATATTTC
AAATTTTTCTTTTTTTTCTGTACAAACGCGTGTACGCATGTAACATTAGAATTCACTGGCCGTCGTTTTA
CAACGTCGTGACTGGGAAAACCCTGGCGTTACCCAACTTAATCGCCTTGCAGCACATCCCCCTTTCGCCA
GCTGGCGTAATAGCGAAGAGGCCCGCACCGATCGCCCTTCCCAACAGTTGCGCAGCCTGAATGGCGAATG
GCGCCTGATGCGGTATTTTCTCCTTACGCATCTGTGCGGTATTTCACACCGCATATATCGGATCGTACTT
GTTACCCATCATTGAATTTTGAACATCCGAACCTGGGAGTTTTCCCTGAAACAGATAGTATATTTGAACC
TGTATAATAATATATAGTCTAGCGCTTTACGGAAGACAATGTATGTATTTCGGTTCCTGGAGAAACTATT
GCATCTATTGCATAGGTAATCTTGCACGTCGCATCCCCGGTTCATTTTCTGCGTTTCCATCTTGCACTTC
AATAGCATATCTTTGTTAACGAAGCATCTGTGCTTCATTTTGTAGAACAAAAATGCAACGCGAGAGCGCT
AATTTTTCAAACAAAGAATCTGAGCTGCATTTTTACAGAACAGAAATGCAACGCGAAAGCGCTATTTTAC
CAACGAAGAATCTGTGCTTCATTTTTGTAAAACAAAAATGCAACGCGAGAGCGCTAATTTTTCAAACAAA
GAATCTGAGCTGCATTTTTACAGAACAGAAATGCAACGCGAGAGCGCTATTTTACCAACAAAGAATCTAT
ACTTCTTTTTTGTTCTACAAAAATGCATCCCGAGAGCGCTATTTTTCTAACAAAGCATCTTAGATTACTT
TTTTTCTCCTTTGTGCGCTCTATAATGCAGTCTCTTGATAACTTTTTGCACTGTAGGTCCGTTAAGGTTA
GAAGAAGGCTACTTTGGTGTCTATTTTCTCTTCCATAAAAAAAGCCTGACTCCACTTCCCGCGTTTACTG
ATTACTAGCGAAGCTGCGGGTGCATTTTTTCAAGATAAAGGCATCCCCGATTATATTCTATACCGATGTG
GATTGCGCATACTTTGTGAACAGAAAGTGATAGCGTTGATGATTCTTCATTGGTCAGAAAATTATGAACG
GTTTCTTCTATTTTGTCTCTATATACTACGTATAGGAAATGTTTACATTTTCGTATTGTTTTCGATTCAC
TCTATGAATAGTTCTTACTACAATTTTTTTGTCTAAAGAGTAATACTAGAGATAAACATAAAAAATGTAG
AGGTCGAGTTTAGATGCAAGTTCAAGGAGCGAAAGGTGGATGGGTAGGTTATATAGGGATATAGCACAGA
GATATATAGCAAAGAGATACTTTTGAGCAATGTTTGTGGAAGCGGTATTCGCAATATTTTAGTAGCTCGT
TACAGTCCGGTGCGTTTTTGGTTTTTTGAAAGTGCGTCTTCAGAGCGCTTTTGGTTTTCAAAAGCGCTCT
GAAGTTCCTATACTTTCTAGCTAGAGAATAGGAACTTCGGAATAGGAACTTCAAAGCGTTTCCGAAAACG
AGCGCTTCCGAAAATGCAACGCGAGCTGCGCACATACAGCTCACTGTTCACGTCGCACCTATATCTGCGT
GTTGCCTGTATATATATATACATGAGAAGAACGGCATAGTGCGTGTTTATGCTTAAATGCGTACTTATAT
GCGTCTATTTATGTAGGATGAAAGGTAGTCTAGTACCTCCTGTGATATTATCCCATTCCATGCGGGGTAT
CGTATGCTTCCTTCAGCACTACCCTTTAGCTGTTCTATATGCTGCCACTCCTCAATTGGATTAGTCTCAT
CCTTCAATGCTATCATTTCCTTTGATATTGGATCGATCCGATGATAAGCTGTCAAACATGAGAATTGGGT
AATAACTGATATAATTAAATTGAAGCTCTAATTTGTGAGTTTAGTATACATGCATTTACTTATAATACAG
TTTTTTAGTTTTGCTGGCCGCATCTTCTCAAATATGCTTCCCAGCCTGCTTTTCTGTAACGTTCACCCTC
TACCTTAGCATCCCTTCCCTTTGCAAATAGTCCTCTTCCAACAATAATAATGTCAGATCCTGTAGAGACC
ACATCATCCACGGTTCTATACTGTTGACCCAATGCGTCTCCCTTGTCATCTAAACCCACACCGGGTGTCA
TAATCAACCAATCGTAACCTTCATCTCTTCCACCCATGTCTCTTTGAGCAATAAAGCCGATAACAAAATC
TTTGTCGCTCTTCGCAATGTCAACAGTACCCTTAGTATATTCTCCAGTAGATAGGGAGCCCTTGCATGAC
AATTCTGCTAACATCAAAAGGCCTCTAGGTTCCTTTGTTACTTCTTCTGCCGCCTGCTTCAAACCGCTAA
CAATACCTGGGCCCACCACACCGTGTGCATTCGTAATGTCTGCCCATTCTGCTATTCTGTATACACCCGC
AGAGTACTGCAATTTGACTGTATTACCAATGTCAGCAAATTTTCTGTCTTCGAAGAGTAAAAAATTGTAC
TTGGCGGATAATGCCTTTAGCGGCTTAACTGTGCCCTCCATGGAAAAATCAGTCAAGATATCCACATGTG
TTTTTAGTAAACAAATTTTGGGACCTAATGCTTCAACTAACTCCAGTAATTCCTTGGTGGTACGAACATC
CAATGAAGCACACAAGTTTGTTTGCTTTTCGTGCATGATATTAAATAGCTTGGCAGCAACAGGACTAGGA
TGAGTAGCAGCACGTTCCTTATATGTAGCTTTCGACATGATTTATCTTCGTTTCCTGCATGTTTTTGTTC
TGTGCAGTTGGGTTAAGAATACTGGGCAATTTCATGTTTCTTCAACACTACATATGCGTATATATACCAA
TCTAAGTCTGTGCTCCTTCCTTCGTTCTTCCTTCTGTTCGGAGATTACCGAATCAAAAAAATTTCAAAGA
AACCGAAATCAAAAAAAAGAATAAAAAAAAAATGATGAATTGAATTGAAAAGCTAATTCTTGAAGACGAA
AGGGCCTCGTGATACGCCTATTTTTATAGGTTAATGTCATGATAATAATGGTTTCTTAGACGTCAGGTGG
CACTTTTCGGGGAAATGTGCGCGGAACCCCTATTTGTTTATTTTTCTAAATACATTCAAATATGTATCCG
CTCATGAGACAATAACCCTGATAAATGCTTCAATAATATTGAAAAAGGAAGAGTATGAGTATTCAACATT
TCCGTGTCGCCCTTATTCCCTTTTTTGCGGCATTTTGCCTTCCTGTTTTTGCTCACCCAGAAACGCTGGT
GAAAGTAAAAGATGCTGAAGATCAGTTGGGTGCACGAGTGGGTTACATCGAACTGGATCTCAACAGCGGT
AAGATCCTTGAGAGTTTTCGCCCCGAAGAACGTTTTCCAATGATGAGCACTTTTAAAGTTCTGCTATGTG
GCGCGGTATTATCCCGTATTGACGCCGGGCAAGAGCAACTCGGTCGCCGCATACACTATTCTCAGAATGA
CTTGGTTGAGTACTCACCAGTCACAGAAAAGCATCTTACGGATGGCATGACAGTAAGAGAATTATGCAGT
GCTGCCATAACCATGAGTGATAACACTGCGGCCAACTTACTTCTGACAACGATCGGAGGACCGAAGGAGC
TAACCGCTTTTTTGCACAACATGGGGGATCATGTAACTCGCCTTGATCGTTGGGAACCGGAGCTGAATGA
AGCCATACCAAACGACGAGCGTGACACCACGATGCCTGTAGCAATGGCAACAACGTTGCGCAAACTATTA
ACTGGCGAACTACTTACTCTAGCTTCCCGGCAACAATTAATAGACTGGATGGAGGCGGATAAAGTTGCAG
GACCACTTCTGCGCTCGGCCCTTCCGGCTGGCTGGTTTATTGCTGATAAATCTGGAGCCGGTGAGCGTGG
GTCTCGCGGTATCATTGCAGCACTGGGGCCAGATGGTAAGCCCTCCCGTATCGTAGTTATCTACACGACG
GGGAGTCAGGCAACTATGGATGAACGAAATAGACAGATCGCTGAGATAGGTGCCTCACTGATTAAGCATT
GGTAACTGTCAGACCAAGTTTACTCATATATACTTTAGATTGATTTAAAACTTCATTTTTAATTTAAAAG
GATCTAGGTGAAGATCCTTTTTGATAATCTCATGACCAAAATCCCTTAACGTGAGTTTTCGTTCCACTGA
GCGTCAGACCCCGTAGAAAAGATCAAAGGATCTTCTTGAGATCCTTTTTTTCTGCGCGTAATCTGCTGCT
TGCAAACAAAAAAACCACCGCTACCAGCGGTGGTTTGTTTGCCGGATCAAGAGCTACCAACTCTTTTTCC
GAAGGTAACTGGCTTCAGCAGAGCGCAGATACCAAATACTGTCCTTCTAGTGTAGCCGTAGTTAGGCCAC
CACTTCAAGAACTCTGTAGCACCGCCTACATACCTCGCTCTGCTAATCCTGTTACCAGTGGCTGCTGCCA
GTGGCGATAAGTCGTGTCTTACCGGGTTGGACTCAAGACGATAGTTACCGGATAAGGCGCAGCGGTCGGG
CTGAACGGGGGGTTCGTGCACACAGCCCAGCTTGGAGCGAACGACCTACACCGAACTGAGATACCTACAG
CGTGAGCTATGAGAAAGCGCCACGCTTCCCGAAGGGAGAAAGGCGGACAGGTATCCGGTAAGCGGCAGGG
TCGGAACAGGAGAGCGCACGAGGGAGCTTCCAGGGGGAAACGCCTGGTATCTTTATAGTCCTGTCGGGTT
TCGCCACCTCTGACTTGAGCGTCGATTTTTGTGATGCTCGTCAGGGGGGCGGAGCCTATGGAAAAACGCC
AGCAACGCGGCCTTTTTACGGTTCCTGGCCTTTTGCTGGCCTTTTGCTCACATGTTCTTTCCTGCGTTAT
CCCCTGATTCTGTGGATAACCGTATTACCGCCTTTGAGTGAGCTGATACCGCTCGCCGCAGCCGAACGAC
CGAGCGCAGCGAGTCAGTGAGCGAGGAAGCGGAAGA
Features (pLannotate 1.2.2; 18 found; start..end, strand, type, name):
      1..93      +  CDS            lacI (fragment): lac repressor; lacI; The lac repressor binds to the lac operator to inhibit transcription in E. coli. This inhibition can be relieved by adding lactose or isopropyl-β-D-thiogalactopyranoside (IPTG).
    106..127     +  protein_bind   CAP binding site: CAP binding activates transcription in the presence of cAMP. E. coli catabolite activator protein
    142..172     +  promoter       lac promoter: promoter for the E. coli lac operon
    180..196     +  protein_bind   lac operator: The lac repressor binds to the lac operator to inhibit transcription in E. coli. This inhibition can be relieved by adding lactose or isopropyl-β-D-thiogalactopyranoside (IPTG). lac repressor encoded by lacI
    412..646     +  promoter       CUP1 promoter: S. cerevisiae CUP1; inducible metallothionein promoter, regulated by Cu2+
    748..966     +  CDS            BCCP_PROFR (fragment): Experimental evidence at protein level: Swiss-Prot protein existence level 1. The biotinyl 1.3S subunit serves as a carboxyl carrier between the substrate-binding sites on the 12S and 5S subunits. From Propionibacterium freudenreichii subsp. shermanii.
   1060..1284    +  CDS            ubiquitin: Saccharomyces cerevisiae ubiquitin
   1322..1518    +  terminator     CYC1 terminator (fragment): S. cerevisiae CYC1; transcription terminator for CYC1
   1521..1678    +  CDS            lacZα (fragment): LacZα fragment of β-galactosidase; lacZ fragment
   1684..1736    -  misc_feature   bom (fragment): basis of mobility region from pBR322
   1732..1824    +  CDS            RAF1 (fragment): RAF_YEAST - Experimental evidence at transcript level: Swiss-Prot protein existence level 2. Antagonizes transcriptional repression of recombinase FLP by REP1-REP2. May play a role in plasmid partitioning. From Saccharomyces cerevisiae (strain ATCC 204508 / S288c) (Baker's yeast).
   1978..3324    -  rep_origin     2μ ori: yeast 2μ plasmid origin of replication
   3329..3345    -  promoter       tet promoter (fragment): E. coli promoter for tetracycline efflux protein gene
   3435..4238    -  CDS            URA3: orotidine-5'-phosphate decarboxylase, required for uracil biosynthesis; S. cerevisiae URA3; yeast auxotrophic marker, counterselectable with 5-fluoroorotic acid (5-FOA)
   4239..4454    -  promoter       URA3 promoter: S. cerevisiae URA3
   4570..4674    +  promoter       AmpR promoter: bla
   4675..5535    +  CDS            AmpR: β-lactamase; bla; confers resistance to ampicillin, carbenicillin, and related antibiotics
   5706..6294    +  rep_origin     ori: high-copy-number ColE1/pMB1/pBR322/pUC origin of replication
