[The description below was written by a language model from this plasmid's Addgene catalogue record and pLannotate feature annotations shown in this document.]
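Description:
YEpURA-CUP1-HBTubiquitin is an episomal yeast expression plasmid built on the YEplac195-CUP1 backbone, a yeast–E. coli shuttle vector. In Saccharomyces cerevisiae it replicates from the 2μ origin, which supports multicopy maintenance, and it is selected through the URA3 marker, which complements uracil auxotrophy and can be counterselected with 5-FOA. In bacteria it is propagated at high copy from a ColE1/pUC-type origin with ampicillin resistance (bla). Remnants of the pUC-style cloning region (lac promoter/operator, lacZα and lacI fragments) flank the expression cassette and are carried over from the parental vector rather than serving a role in yeast.

The payload is a roughly 0.6 kb insert encoding budding yeast ubiquitin fused at its N-terminal side to the HBT tag, cloned as a BamHI fragment between the copper-inducible CUP1 metallothionein promoter and a CYC1 terminator fragment. Expression can therefore be adjusted with Cu2+. The feature table detects a fragment of the Propionibacterium freudenreichii biotin carboxyl carrier protein upstream of the ubiquitin coding sequence. This fragment corresponds to the in vivo biotinylation signal of the tag. The other tag components are not individually annotated. According to the associated publication title, this is a tandem affinity tag designed for two-step purification under fully denaturing conditions. Expressing tagged ubiquitin lets it be conjugated to cellular substrates, so that ubiquitinated proteins can be recovered stringently for ubiquitin profiling, the application named in that publication.
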