Addgene plasmid #26900: YEpURA-CUP1-HBTubiquitin
Depositing lab: Peter Kaiser. Depositing organization: University of California, Irvine. Publication: A tandem affinity tag for two-step purification under fully denaturing conditions: application in ubiquitin profiling and protein complex identification combined with in vivocross-linking. Tagwerker C, Flick K, Cui M, Guerrero C, Dou Y, Auer B, Baldi P, Huang L, Kaiser P. Mol Cell Proteomics. 2006 Apr . 5(4):737-48. 10.1074/mcp.M500368-MCP200 PubMed 16432255.
Backbone
  Vector backbone: YEplac195-CUP1
  Backbone size w/o insert (bp): 5891
  Vector type: Yeast Expression
  Selectable markers: URA3
Growth in bacteria
  Bacterial resistance: Ampicillin, 100 μg/mL
  Growth temperature: 37°C
  Growth strain: DH5alpha
  Copy number: High Copy
Gene/Insert
  Gene/Insert name: HBT-tagged ubiquitin
  Species: S. cerevisiae (budding yeast)
  Insert size (bp): 593
  Cloning method: Restriction Enzyme; 5′ cloning site bamH1 (not destroyed); 3′ cloning site bamH1 (not destroyed)
  Sequencing primers: 5′ na
Terms and licenses: Academic/Nonprofit Terms; Industry Terms: Not Available to Industry
How to cite: YEpURA-CUP1-HBTubiquitin was a gift from Peter Kaiser (Addgene plasmid # 26900 ; http://n2t.net/addgene:26900 ; RRID:Addgene_26900)
