>Addgene plasmid #26900 | YEpURA-CUP1-HBTubiquitin | addgene partial sequence | sequence record 33146 | 26900 with M13pUC-fwd
GAAAAAAAAGAAAAATTTGAAATATAAATAACGTTCTTAATACTAACATAACTATTAAAAAAAATAAATA
GGGACCTAGACTTCAGGTTGTCTAACTCCTTCCTTTTCGGTTAGAGCGGATGTGGGAGGAGGGCGTGAAT
GTAAGCGTGACATAACTAATTACATGATATCGACAAAGGAAAAGGGGCCTGTTTAGGATCCTCAACCACC
TCTTAGTCTTAAGACAAGATGTAAGGTGGACTCCTTCTGAATGTTGTAATCAGACAGCGTTCTACCGTCT
TCTAGCTGCTTACCGGCAAAGATCAATCTTTGTTGATCTGGAGGGATACCTTCCTTGTCTTGAATTTTCG
ACTTAACGTTGTCGATGGTATCGGAAGATTCAACTTCCAATGTTATGGTTTTACCGGTCAAAGTCTTGAC
GAAAATCTGTCTAGAAGCCTCGTCATGTTGAGCTAGTGCGGCGGTTTTTAACTCTGATTGAAAGTACAGA
TTCTCGCTGGCGGTTGTGGGTATATCGTAGTCGCCGATCTTGATTAGACCTTGACCACCTTGAACAGCAT
CTCTTTCCTTAACTAACACCTTTTCAACTTTTCCGTCAGTAGGAGCGTTAATTTCTGTCTCCATTTTCAT
AGCCTCCAGCACCAGAACTGTTTGACCAGCTTTAACAGTGTCACCTTCTTTTACCAGTATCTTAGAAACG
GTACCAGCAAGAGGGGCAGGGATTTCACCTTCACCGGCCTTTCCAGCATGATGGTGGTGATGATGTGAAC
CCCTCATAATGGATCCTTTATGTGATGATTGATTGATTGATTGTACAGTTT
